>Addgene plasmid #140150 | YIplac211-GGA2-HaloTagx2 | depositor full sequence | sequence record 271634 | YIplac211-GGA2-HaloTagx2 sequence 7256 bps
GCGCCCAATACGCAAACCGCCTCTCCCCGCGCGTTGGCCGATTCATTAATGCAGCTGGCACGACAGGTTT
CCCGACTGGAAAGCGGGCAGTGAGCGCAACGCAATTAATGTGAGTTAGCTCACTCATTAGGCACCCCAGG
CTTTACACTTTATGCTTCCGGCTCGTATGTTGTGTGGAATTGTGAGCGGATAACAATTTCACACAGGAAA
CAGCTATGACCATGATTACGCCAAGCTTGCATGCTCCGTTACAACAATCTTCTGGTGCTTTAACGAATGA
AATCAACTTAATCGATTTCAATGATTTGGACGAAGCGCCCTCTCAAGGCAACAACAATACCAACGGCACG
GGTACACCAGCAGCAGCGGAAACATCTGTCAATGACTTATTGGGCGATTTGACCGATTTATCTATTTCGA
ACCCTTCAACCGCTAACCAAGCATCCTTTGGTCTGGGAGGCGATATCGTGTTGGGGTCCTCTCAACCCGC
ACCACCAGTTACTACTACTAACAACTCGAACAACACTTTAGATCTTTTGGGACTTTCAACTCCTCAATCG
CCAACTAATTCCCAAGCAGTAAACAGTAGTGGGTTCGATCTTTTGATGGGATTTAATCCAACAACAGGTA
CTACTACTGCGCCCGCAAGAACCCTAGTCAATCAGTCTCCTAACTTGAAGATTGAGTTCGAAATATCTAG
GGAGTCAAACTCAGTTATAAGGATAAAATCGTTCTTTACAAACTTAAGTTCGTCACCGATCTCCAACTTA
GTGTTCTTATTAGCAGTCCCTAAGTCAATGTCTTTGAAATTGCAACCCCAATCGAGTAACTTTATGATTG
GCAACGCTAAAGATGGTATCTCTCAAGAAGGTACAATTGAAAATGCGCCAGCTAACCCTTCAAAGGCTTT
GAAAGTCAAGTGGAAGGTCAACTATTCTGTCAACTCCACCCAAGCTGAAGAAACTGCTGTTTTTACGTTA
CCTAATGTAACGGATCCGGCTAGCGGAGGAAGTTCGGGGAGTTCGATGGCAGAAATCGGTACTGGCTTTC
CATTCGACCCCCATTATGTGGAAGTCCTGGGCGAGCGCATGCACTACGTCGATGTTGGTCCGCGCGATGG
CACCCCTGTGCTGTTCCTGCACGGTAACCCGACCTCCTCCTACGTGTGGCGCAACATCATCCCGCATGTT
GCACCGACCCATCGCTGCATTGCTCCAGACCTGATCGGTATGGGCAAATCCGACAAACCAGACCTGGGTT
ATTTCTTCGACGACCACGTCCGCTTCATGGATGCCTTCATCGAAGCCCTGGGTCTGGAAGAGGTCGTCCT
GGTCATTCACGACTGGGGCTCCGCTCTGGGTTTCCACTGGGCCAAGCGCAATCCAGAGCGCGTCAAAGGT
ATTGCATTTATGGAGTTCATCCGCCCTATCCCGACCTGGGACGAATGGCCAGAATTTGCCCGCGAGACCT
TCCAGGCCTTCCGCACCACCGACGTCGGCCGCAAGCTGATCATCGATCAGAACGTTTTTATCGAGGGTAC
GCTGCCGATGGGTGTCGTCCGCCCGCTGACTGAAGTCGAGATGGACCATTACCGCGAGCCGTTCCTGAAT
CCTGTTGACCGCGAGCCACTGTGGCGCTTCCCAAACGAGCTGCCAATCGCCGGTGAGCCAGCGAACATCG
TCGCGCTGGTCGAAGAATACATGGACTGGCTGCACCAGTCCCCTGTCCCGAAGCTGCTGTTCTGGGGCAC
CCCAGGCGTTCTGATCCCACCGGCCGAAGCCGCTCGCCTGGCCAAAAGCCTGCCTAACTGCAAGGCTGTG
GACATCGGCCCGGGTCTGAATCTGCTGCAAGAAGACAACCCGGACCTGATCGGCAGCGAGATCGCGCGCT
GGCTGTCGACGCTCGAGATTTCCGGCTCTAGCGGAGGAAGTTCGGGGAGTTCGATGGCAGAAATCGGTAC
TGGCTTTCCATTCGACCCCCATTATGTGGAAGTCCTGGGCGAGCGCATGCACTACGTCGATGTTGGTCCG
CGCGATGGCACCCCTGTGCTGTTCCTGCACGGTAACCCGACCTCCTCCTACGTGTGGCGCAACATCATCC
CGCATGTTGCACCGACCCATCGCTGCATTGCTCCAGACCTGATCGGTATGGGCAAATCCGACAAACCAGA
CCTGGGTTATTTCTTCGACGACCACGTCCGCTTCATGGATGCCTTCATCGAAGCCCTGGGTCTGGAAGAG
GTCGTCCTGGTCATTCACGACTGGGGCTCCGCTCTGGGTTTCCACTGGGCCAAGCGCAATCCAGAGCGCG
TCAAAGGTATTGCATTTATGGAGTTCATCCGCCCTATCCCGACCTGGGACGAATGGCCAGAATTTGCCCG
CGAGACCTTCCAGGCCTTCCGCACCACCGACGTCGGCCGCAAGCTGATCATCGATCAGAACGTTTTTATC
GAGGGTACGCTGCCGATGGGTGTCGTCCGCCCGCTGACTGAAGTCGAGATGGACCATTACCGCGAGCCGT
TCCTGAATCCTGTTGACCGCGAGCCACTGTGGCGCTTCCCAAACGAGCTGCCAATCGCCGGTGAGCCAGC
GAACATCGTCGCGCTGGTCGAAGAATACATGGACTGGCTGCACCAGTCCCCTGTCCCGAAGCTGCTGTTC
TGGGGCACCCCAGGCGTTCTGATCCCACCGGCCGAAGCCGCTCGCCTGGCCAAAAGCCTGCCTAACTGCA
AGGCTGTGGACATCGGCCCGGGTCTGAATCTGCTGCAAGAAGACAACCCGGACCTGATCGGCAGCGAGAT
CGCGCGCTGGCTGTCGACGCTCGAGATTTCCGGCTCTAGATAAGCGGCCGCTCCTCTGGCGTTTCTTATC
AATCCTTTCTCTTCTCTATGTATATTTTTAGAAGGATAATACCTCTATGTAGACAATCTTATAAAGATCT
TCGCAACAATACATATTTCACTTACTAATATATGTTGCGTTTTCATGCATCAAAAGTAGTTAGCAATGCT
AGATCGTGTAAAGGAAAAAAAAGAGAAATAGTATAATTCGCCATCCTCATAACCACTGAAAAATCGAAGT
TAACCAAAAGGAAAGTTGAAATGGAGGAAGTGTTCCGTTTTTACTCGAACTCTAGAAATATCTTCATTCA
TAAAAGCCTTTCATTAAAACCATCCACCATTGATGACCCCAAAAGTGGATATGGCCTTTTCGTAGAACCT
TCGAAGTTCAAGAATGATGAATTGAAAAGTGAAACTATCCAATTGCTCCGAATCCCTAAGCGCTGCACGT
TTAATATAAACACACTTCTGGCTCTCTTGGGAGATGAGGACGAATTTTCTTCAAAGGAAGAATTTCAAAG
AACTAATGACAAAATTAAGATTGCTCTTCGTGAAATAATGGCTCATCCGAATTTCAGTGTGTTCCTGACA
GAAACAAATTTACTCATAATTTATTTCATGATATTTCAAACTATTCGTAGTCGTTATGAGATTCCCGAAA
ATATCCAATATTATTTAGAAAATGTTTTAATGAGCATTGAAGTAGAAACAGCCATGGATTCTATTGAAAA
CTTAGCTACTGATTATGGACATTATCCACAGATTTTTGGCCTTCGAGAGACGCTAAATTTATTTAAAGAA
CTGTTTCACGACGTCTTGAATTTAAGTGATATCAAACATCTTTATTCTGCAATAATTTCACGTTGTTTAG
AGATACCAGAAAGGGCCGATACCAAAAGTGAAGAATTCACTGGCCGTCGTTTTACAACGTCGTGACTGGG
AAAACCCTGGCGTTACCCAACTTAATCGCCTTGCAGCACATCCCCCTTTCGCCAGCTGGCGTAATAGCGA
AGAGGCCCGCACCGATCGCCCTTCCCAACAGTTGCGCAGCCTGAATGGCGAATGGCGCCTGATGCGGTAT
TTTCTCCTTACGCATCTGTGCGGTATTTCACACCGCATATGGTGCACTCTCAGTACAATCTGCTCTGATG
CCGCATAGTTAAGCCAGCCCCGACACCCGCCAACACCCGCTGACGCGCCCTGACGGGCTTGTCTGCTCCC
GGCATCCGCTTACAGACAAGCTGTGACCGTCTCCGGGAGCTGCATGTGTCAGAGGTTTTCACCGTCATCA
CCGAAACGCGCGAGACGAAAGGGCGGGTAATAACTGATATAATTAAATTGAAGCTCTAATTTGTGAGTTT
AGTATACATGCATTTACTTATAATACAGTTTTTTAGTTTTGCTGGCCGCATCTTCTCAAATATGCTTCCC
AGCCTGCTTTTCTGTAACGTTCACCCTCTACCTTAGCATCCCTTCCCTTTGCAAATAGTCCTCTTCCAAC
AATAATAATGTCAGATCCTGTAGAGACCACATCATCCACGGTTCTATACTGTTGACCCAATGCGTCTCCC
TTGTCATCTAAACCCACACCGGGTGTCATAATCAACCAATCGTAACCTTCATCTCTTCCACCCATGTCTC
TTTGAGCAATAAAGCCGATAACAAAATCTTTGTCGCTCTTCGCAATGTCAACAGTACCCTTAGTATATTC
TCCAGTAGATAGGGAGCCCTTGCATGACAATTCTGCTAACATCAAAAGGCCTCTAGGTTCCTTTGTTACT
TCTTCTGCCGCCTGCTTCAAACCGCTAACAATACCTGGGCCCACCACACCGTGTGCATTCGTAATGTCTG
CCCATTCTGCTATTCTGTATACACCCGCAGAGTACTGCAATTTGACTGTATTACCAATGTCAGCAAATTT
TCTGTCTTCGAAGAGTAAAAAATTGTACTTGGCGGATAATGCCTTTAGCGGCTTAACTGTGCCCTCCATG
GAAAAATCAGTCAAGATATCCACATGTGTTTTTAGTAAACAAATTTTGGGACCTAATGCTTCAACTAACT
CCAGTAATTCCTTGGTGGTACGAACATCCAATGAAGCACACAAGTTTGTTTGCTTTTCGTGCATGATATT
AAATAGCTTGGCAGCAACAGGACTAGGATGAGTAGCAGCACGTTCCTTATATGTAGCTTTCGACATGATT
TATCTTCGTTTCCTGCATGTTTTTGTTCTGTGCAGTTGGGTTAAGAATACTGGGCAATTTCATGTTTCTT
CAACACTACATATGCGTATATATACCAATCTAAGTCTGTGCTCCTTCCTTCGTTCTTCCTTCTGTTCGGA
GATTACCGAATCAAAAAAATTTCAAAGAAACCGAAATCAAAAAAAAGAATAAAAAAAAAATGATGAATTG
AATTGAAAAGCTGGCCTCGTGATACGCCTATTTTTATAGGTTAATGTCATGATAATAATGGTTTCTTAGA
CGTCAGGTGGCACTTTTCGGGGAAATGTGCGCGGAACCCCTATTTGTTTATTTTTCTAAATACATTCAAA
TATGTATCCGCTCATGAGACAATAACCCTGATAAATGCTTCAATAATATTGAAAAAGGAAGAGTATGAGT
ATTCAACATTTCCGTGTCGCCCTTATTCCCTTTTTTGCGGCATTTTGCCTTCCTGTTTTTGCTCACCCAG
AAACGCTGGTGAAAGTAAAAGATGCTGAAGATCAGTTGGGTGCACGAGTGGGTTACATCGAACTGGATCT
CAACAGCGGTAAGATCCTTGAGAGTTTTCGCCCCGAAGAACGTTTTCCAATGATGAGCACTTTTAAAGTT
CTGCTATGTGGCGCGGTATTATCCCGTATTGACGCCGGGCAAGAGCAACTCGGTCGCCGCATACACTATT
CTCAGAATGACTTGGTTGAGTACTCACCAGTCACAGAAAAGCATCTTACGGATGGCATGACAGTAAGAGA
ATTATGCAGTGCTGCCATAACCATGAGTGATAACACTGCGGCCAACTTACTTCTGACAACGATCGGAGGA
CCGAAGGAGCTAACCGCTTTTTTGCACAACATGGGGGATCATGTAACTCGCCTTGATCGTTGGGAACCGG
AGCTGAATGAAGCCATACCAAACGACGAGCGTGACACCACGATGCCTGTAGCAATGGCAACAACGTTGCG
CAAACTATTAACTGGCGAACTACTTACTCTAGCTTCCCGGCAACAATTAATAGACTGGATGGAGGCGGAT
AAAGTTGCAGGACCACTTCTGCGCTCGGCCCTTCCGGCTGGCTGGTTTATTGCTGATAAATCTGGAGCCG
GTGAGCGTGGGTCTCGCGGTATCATTGCAGCACTGGGGCCAGATGGTAAGCCCTCCCGTATCGTAGTTAT
CTACACGACGGGGAGTCAGGCAACTATGGATGAACGAAATAGACAGATCGCTGAGATAGGTGCCTCACTG
ATTAAGCATTGGTAACTGTCAGACCAAGTTTACTCATATATACTTTAGATTGATTTAAAACTTCATTTTT
AATTTAAAAGGATCTAGGTGAAGATCCTTTTTGATAATCTCATGACCAAAATCCCTTAACGTGAGTTTTC
GTTCCACTGAGCGTCAGACCCCGTAGAAAAGATCAAAGGATCTTCTTGAGATCCTTTTTTTCTGCGCGTA
ATCTGCTGCTTGCAAACAAAAAAACCACCGCTACCAGCGGTGGTTTGTTTGCCGGATCAAGAGCTACCAA
CTCTTTTTCCGAAGGTAACTGGCTTCAGCAGAGCGCAGATACCAAATACTGTTCTTCTAGTGTAGCCGTA
GTTAGGCCACCACTTCAAGAACTCTGTAGCACCGCCTACATACCTCGCTCTGCTAATCCTGTTACCAGTG
GCTGCTGCCAGTGGCGATAAGTCGTGTCTTACCGGGTTGGACTCAAGACGATAGTTACCGGATAAGGCGC
AGCGGTCGGGCTGAACGGGGGGTTCGTGCACACAGCCCAGCTTGGAGCGAACGACCTACACCGAACTGAG
ATACCTACAGCGTGAGCTATGAGAAAGCGCCACGCTTCCCGAAGGGAGAAAGGCGGACAGGTATCCGGTA
AGCGGCAGGGTCGGAACAGGAGAGCGCACGAGGGAGCTTCCAGGGGGAAACGCCTGGTATCTTTATAGTC
CTGTCGGGTTTCGCCACCTCTGACTTGAGCGTCGATTTTTGTGATGCTCGTCAGGGGGGCGGAGCCTATG
GAAAAACGCCAGCAACGCGGCCTTTTTACGGTTCCTGGCCTTTTGCTGGCCTTTTGCTCACATGTTCTTT
CCTGCGTTATCCCCTGATTCTGTGGATAACCGTATTACCGCCTTTGAGTGAGCTGATACCGCTCGCCGCA
GCCGAACGACCGAGCGCAGCGAGTCAGTGAGCGAGGAAGCGGAAGA
Features (pLannotate 1.2.2; 16 found; start..end, strand, type, name):
      1..93      +  CDS            lacI (fragment): lac repressor; lacI; The lac repressor binds to the lac operator to inhibit transcription in E. coli. This inhibition can be relieved by adding lactose or isopropyl-β-D-thiogalactopyranoside (IPTG).
    106..127     +  protein_bind   CAP binding site: CAP binding activates transcription in the presence of cAMP. E. coli catabolite activator protein
    142..172     +  promoter       lac promoter: promoter for the E. coli lac operon
    180..196     +  protein_bind   lac operator: The lac repressor binds to the lac operator to inhibit transcription in E. coli. This inhibition can be relieved by adding lactose or isopropyl-β-D-thiogalactopyranoside (IPTG). lac repressor encoded by lacI
    213..989     +  CDS            GGA2 (fragment): GGA2_YEAST - Experimental evidence at protein level: Swiss-Prot protein existence level 1. May play a role in the regulation of membrane traffic through the trans-Golgi network. From Saccharomyces cerevisiae (strain ATCC 204508 / S288c) (Baker's yeast).
   1026..1916    +  CDS            HaloTag®: modified bacterial dehalogenase that forms covalent bonds with chloroalkane derivatives
   1944..2834    +  CDS            HaloTag®: modified bacterial dehalogenase that forms covalent bonds with chloroalkane derivatives
   3101..3751    +  CDS            CTM1 (fragment): CTM1_YEAST - Experimental evidence at protein level: Swiss-Prot protein existence level 1. Methyltransferase which mediates trimethylation of 'Lys-78' of cytochrome c (CYC1). From Saccharomyces cerevisiae (strain ATCC 204508 / S288c) (Baker's yeast).
   3745..3902    +  CDS            lacZα (fragment): LacZα fragment of β-galactosidase; lacZ fragment
   3908..4007    -  misc_feature   bom (fragment): basis of mobility region from pBR322
   4109..4144    -  CDS            rop (fragment): Rop protein, which maintains plasmids at low copy number; rop
   4233..5036    -  CDS            URA3: orotidine-5'-phosphate decarboxylase, required for uracil biosynthesis; S. cerevisiae URA3; yeast auxotrophic marker, counterselectable with 5-fluoroorotic acid (5-FOA)
   5037..5252    -  promoter       URA3 promoter: S. cerevisiae URA3
   5350..5454    +  promoter       AmpR promoter: bla
   5455..6315    +  CDS            AmpR: β-lactamase; bla; confers resistance to ampicillin, carbenicillin, and related antibiotics
   6486..7074    +  rep_origin     ori: high-copy-number ColE1/pMB1/pBR322/pUC origin of replication
