>Addgene plasmid #140150 | YIplac211-GGA2-HaloTagx2 | addgene full sequence | sequence record 275841 | Addgene NGS Result
CCCGCGCGTTGGCCGATTCATTAATGCAGCTGGCACGACAGGTTTCCCGACTGGAAAGCGGGCAGTGAGC
GCAACGCAATTAATGTGAGTTAGCTCACTCATTAGGCACCCCAGGCTTTACACTTTATGCTTCCGGCTCG
TATGTTGTGTGGAATTGTGAGCGGATAACAATTTCACACAGGAAACAGCTATGACCATGATTACGCCAAG
CTTGCATGCTCCGTTACAACAATCTTCTGGTGCTTTAACGAATGAAATCAACTTAATCGATTTCAATGAT
TTGGACGAAGCGCCCTCTCAAGGCAACAACAATACCAACGGCACGGGTACACCAGCAGCAGCGGAAACAT
CTGTCAATGACTTATTGGGCGATTTGACCGATTTATCTATTTCGAACCCTTCAACCGCTAACCAAGCATC
CTTTGGTCTGGGAGGCGATATCGTGTTGGGGTCCTCTCAACCCGCACCACCAGTTACTACTACTAACAAC
TCGAACAACACTTTAGATCTTTTGGGACTTTCAACTCCTCAATCGCCAACTAATTCCCAAGCAGTAAACA
GTAGTGGGTTCGATCTTTTGATGGGATTTAATCCAACAACAGGTACTACTACTGCGCCCGCAAGAACCCT
AGTCAATCAGTCTCCTAACTTGAAGATTGAGTTCGAAATATCTAGGGAGTCAAACTCAGTTATAAGGATA
AAATCGTTCTTTACAAACTTAAGTTCGTCACCGATCTCCAACTTAGTGTTCTTATTAGCAGTCCCTAAGT
CAATGTCTTTGAAATTGCAACCCCAATCGAGTAACTTTATGATTGGCAACGCTAAAGATGGTATCTCTCA
AGAAGGTACAATTGAAAATGCGCCAGCTAACCCTTCAAAGGCTTTGAAAGTCAAGTGGAAGGTCAACTAT
TCTGTCAACTCCACCCAAGCTGAAGAAACTGCTGTTTTTACGTTACCTAATGTAACGGATCCGGCTAGCG
GAGGAAGTTCGGGGAGTTCGATGGCAGAAATCGGTACTGGCTTTCCATTCGACCCCCATTATGTGGAAGT
CCTGGGCGAGCGCATGCACTACGTCGATGTTGGTCCGCGCGATGGCACCCCTGTGCTGTTCCTGCACGGT
AACCCGACCTCCTCCTACGTGTGGCGCAACATCATCCCGCATGTTGCACCGACCCATCGCTGCATTGCTC
CAGACCTGATCGGTATGGGCAAATCCGACAAACCAGACCTGGGTTATTTCTTCGACGACCACGTCCGCTT
CATGGATGCCTTCATCGAAGCCCTGGGTCTGGAAGAGGTCGTCCTGGTCATTCACGACTGGGGCTCCGCT
CTGGGTTTCCACTGGGCCAAGCGCAATCCAGAGCGCGTCAAAGGTATTGCATTTATGGAGTTCATCCGCC
CTATCCCGACCTGGGACGAATGGCCAGAATTTGCCCGCGAGACCTTCCAGGCCTTCCGCACCACCGACGT
CGGCCGCAAGCTGATCATCGATCAGAACGTTTTTATCGAGGGTACGCTGCCGATGGGTGTCGTCCGCCCG
CTGACTGAAGTCGAGATGGACCATTACCGCGAGCCGTTCCTGAATCCTGTTGACCGCGAGCCACTGTGGC
GCTTCCCAAACGAGCTGCCAATCGCCGGTGAGCCAGCGAACATCGTCGCGCTGGTCGAAGAATACATGGA
CTGGCTGCACCAGTCCCCTGTCCCGAAGCTGCTGTTCTGGGGCACCCCAGGCGTTCTGATCCCACCGGCC
GAAGCCGCTCGCCTGGCCAAAAGCCTGCCTAACTGCAAGGCTGTGGACATCGGCCCGGGTCTGAATCTGC
TGCAAGAAGACAACCCGGACCTGATCGGCAGCGAGATCGCGCGCTGGCTGTCGACGCTCGAGATTTCCGG
CTCTAGCGGAGGAAGTTCGGGGAGTTCGATGGCAGAAATCGGTACTGGCTTTCCATTCGACCCCCATTAT
GTGGAAGTCCTGGGCGAGCGCATGCACTACGTCGATGTTGGTCCGCGCGATGGCACCCCTGTGCTGTTCC
TGCACGGTAACCCGACCTCCTCCTACGTGTGGCGCAACATCATCCCGCATGTTGCACCGACCCATCGCTG
CATTGCTCCAGACCTGATCGGTATGGGCAAATCCGACAAACCAGACCTGGGTTATTTCTTCGACGACCAC
GTCCGCTTCATGGATGCCTTCATCGAAGCCCTGGGTCTGGAAGAGGTCGTCCTGGTCATTCACGACTGGG
GCTCCGCTCTGGGTTTCCACTGGGCCAAGCGCAATCCAGAGCGCGTCAAAGGTATTGCATTTATGGAGTT
CATCCGCCCTATCCCGACCTGGGACGAATGGCCAGAATTTGCCCGCGAGACCTTCCAGGCCTTCCGCACC
ACCGACGTCGGCCGCAAGCTGATCATCGATCAGAACGTTTTTATCGAGGGTACGCTGCCGATGGGTGTCG
TCCGCCCGCTGACTGAAGTCGAGATGGACCATTACCGCGAGCCGTTCCTGAATCCTGTTGACCGCGAGCC
ACTGTGGCGCTTCCCAAACGAGCTGCCAATCGCCGGTGAGCCAGCGAACATCGTCGCGCTGGTCGAAGAA
TACATGGACTGGCTGCACCAGTCCCCTGTCCCGAAGCTGCTGTTCTGGGGCACCCCAGGCGTTCTGATCC
CACCGGCCGAAGCCGCTCGCCTGGCCAAAAGCCTGCCTAACTGCAAGGCTGTGGACATCGGCCCGGGTCT
GAATCTGCTGCAAGAAGACAACCCGGACCTGATCGGCAGCGAGATCGCGCGCTGGCTGTCGACGCTCGAG
ATTTCCGGCTCTAGATAAGCGGCCGCTCCTCTGGCGTTTCTTATCAATCCTTTCTCTTCTCTATGTATAT
TTTTAGAAGGATAATACCTCTATGTAGACAATCTTATAAAGATCTTCGCAACAATACATATTTCACTTAC
TAATATATGTTGCGTTTTCATGCATCAAAAGTAGTTAGCAATGCTAGATCGTGTAAAGGAAAAAAAAGAG
AAATAGTATAATTCGCCATCCTCATAACCACTGAAAAATCGAAGTTAACCAAAAGGAAAGTTGAAATGGA
GGAAGTGTTCCGTTTTTACTCGAACTCTAGAAATATCTTCATTCATAAAAGCCTTTCATTAAAACCATCC
ACCATTGATGACCCCAAAAGTGGATATGGCCTTTTCGTAGAACCTTCGAAGTTCAAGAATGATGAATTGA
AAAGTGAAACTATCCAATTGCTCCGAATCCCTAAGCGCTGCACGTTTAATATAAACACACTTCTGGCTCT
CTTGGGAGATGAGGACGAATTTTCTTCAAAGGAAGAATTTCAAAGAACTAATGACAAAATTAAGATTGCT
CTTCGTGAAATAATGGCTCATCCGAATTTCAGTGTGTTCCTGACAGAAACAAATTTACTCATAATTTATT
TCATGATATTTCAAACTATTCGTAGTCGTTATGAGATTCCCGAAAATATCCAATATTATTTAGAAAATGT
TTTAATGAGCATTGAAGTAGAAACAGCCATGGATTCTATTGAAAACTTAGCTACTGATTATGGACATTAT
CCACAGATTTTTGGCCTTCGAGAGACGCTAAATTTATTTAAAGAACTGTTTCACGACGTCTTGAATTTAA
GTGATATCAAACATCTTTATTCTGCAATAATTTCACGTTGTTTAGAGATACCAGAAAGGGCCGATACCAA
AAGTGAAGAATTCACTGGCCGTCGTTTTACAACGTCGTGACTGGGAAAACCCTGGCGTTACCCAACTTAA
TCGCCTTGCAGCACATCCCCCTTTCGCCAGCTGGCGTAATAGCGAAGAGGCCCGCACCGATCGCCCTTCC
CAACAGTTGCGCAGCCTGAATGGCGAATGGCGCCTGATGCGGTATTTTCTCCTTACGCATCTGTGCGGTA
TTTCACACCGCATATGGTGCACTCTCAGTACAATCTGCTCTGATGCCGCATAGTTAAGCCAGCCCCGACA
CCCGCCAACACCCGCTGACGCGCCCTGACGGGCTTGTCTGCTCCCGGCATCCGCTTACAGACAAGCTGTG
ACCGTCTCCGGGAGCTGCATGTGTCAGAGGTTTTCACCGTCATCACCGAAACGCGCGAGACGAAAGGGCG
GGTAATAACTGATATAATTAAATTGAAGCTCTAATTTGTGAGTTTAGTATACATGCATTTACTTATAATA
CAGTTTTTTAGTTTTGCTGGCCGCATCTTCTCAAATATGCTTCCCAGCCTGCTTTTCTGTAACGTTCACC
CTCTACCTTAGCATCCCTTCCCTTTGCAAATAGTCCTCTTCCAACAATAATAATGTCAGATCCTGTAGAG
ACCACATCATCCACGGTTCTATACTGTTGACCCAATGCGTCTCCCTTGTCATCTAAACCCACACCGGGTG
TCATAATCAACCAATCGTAACCTTCATCTCTTCCACCCATGTCTCTTTGAGCAATAAAGCCGATAACAAA
ATCTTTGTCGCTCTTCGCAATGTCAACAGTACCCTTAGTATATTCTCCAGTAGATAGGGAGCCCTTGCAT
GACAATTCTGCTAACATCAAAAGGCCTCTAGGTTCCTTTGTTACTTCTTCTGCCGCCTGCTTCAAACCGC
TAACAATACCTGGGCCCACCACACCGTGTGCATTCGTAATGTCTGCCCATTCTGCTATTCTGTATACACC
CGCAGAGTACTGCAATTTGACTGTATTACCAATGTCAGCAAATTTTCTGTCTTCGAAGAGTAAAAAATTG
TACTTGGCGGATAATGCCTTTAGCGGCTTAACTGTGCCCTCCATGGAAAAATCAGTCAAGATATCCACAT
GTGTTTTTAGTAAACAAATTTTGGGACCTAATGCTTCAACTAACTCCAGTAATTCCTTGGTGGTACGAAC
ATCCAATGAAGCACACAAGTTTGTTTGCTTTTCGTGCATGATATTAAATAGCTTGGCAGCAACAGGACTA
GGATGAGTAGCAGCACGTTCCTTATATGTAGCTTTCGACATGATTTATCTTCGTTTCCTGCATGTTTTTG
TTCTGTGCAGTTGGGTTAAGAATACTGGGCAATTTCATGTTTCTTCAACACTACATATGCGTATATATAC
CAATCTAAGTCTGTGCTCCTTCCTTCGTTCTTCCTTCTGTTCGGAGATTACCGAATCAAAAAAATTTCAA
GGAAACCGAAATCAAAAAAAAGAATAAAAAAAAAATGATGAATTGAAAAGCTGGCCTCGTGATACGCCTA
TTTTTATAGGTTAATGTCATGATAATAATGGTTTCTTAGACGTCAGGTGGCACTTTTCGGGGAAATGTGC
GCGGAACCCCTATTTGTTTATTTTTCTAAATACATTCAAATATGTATCCGCTCATGAGACAATAACCCTG
ATAAATGCTTCAATAATATTGAAAAAGGAAGAGTATGAGTATTCAACATTTCCGTGTCGCCCTTATTCCC
TTTTTTGCGGCATTTTGCCTTCCTGTTTTTGCTCACCCAGAAACGCTGGTGAAAGTAAAAGATGCTGAAG
ATCAGTTGGGTGCACGAGTGGGTTACATCGAACTGGATCTCAACAGCGGTAAGATCCTTGAGAGTTTTCG
CCCCGAAGAACGTTTTCCAATGATGAGCACTTTTAAAGTTCTGCTATGTGGCGCGGTATTATCCCGTATT
GACGCCGGGCAAGAGCAACTCGGTCGCCGCATACACTATTCTCAGAATGACTTGGTTGAGTACTCACCAG
TCACAGAAAAGCATCTTACGGATGGCATGACAGTAAGAGAATTATGCAGTGCTGCCATAACCATGAGTGA
TAACACTGCGGCCAACTTACTTCTGACAACGATCGGAGGACCGAAGGAGCTAACCGCTTTTTTGCACAAC
ATGGGGGATCATGTAACTCGCCTTGATCGTTGGGAACCGGAGCTGAATGAAGCCATACCAAACGACGAGC
GTGACACCACGATGCCTGTAGCAATGGCAACAACGTTGCGCAAACTATTAACTGGCGAACTACTTACTCT
AGCTTCCCGGCAACAATTAATAGACTGGATGGAGGCGGATAAAGTTGCAGGACCACTTCTGCGCTCGGCC
CTTCCGGCTGGCTGGTTTATTGCTGATAAATCTGGAGCCGGTGAGCGTGGGTCTCGCGGTATCATTGCAG
CACTGGGGCCAGATGGTAAGCCCTCCCGTATCGTAGTTATCTACACGACGGGGAGTCAGGCAACTATGGA
TGAACGAAATAGACAGATCGCTGAGATAGGTGCCTCACTGATTAAGCATTGGTAACTGTCAGACCAAGTT
TACTCATATATACTTTAGATTGATTTAAAACTTCATTTTTAATTTAAAAGGATCTAGGTGAAGATCCTTT
TTGATAATCTCATGACCAAAATCCCTTAACGTGAGTTTTCGTTCCACTGAGCGTCAGACCCCGTAGAAAA
GATCAAAGGATCTTCTTGAGATCCTTTTTTTCTGCGCGTAATCTGCTGCTTGCAAACAAAAAAACCACCG
CTACCAGCGGTGGTTTGTTTGCCGGATCAAGAGCTACCAACTCTTTTTCCGAAGGTAACTGGCTTCAGCA
GAGCGCAGATACCAAATACTGTTCTTCTAGTGTAGCCGTAGTTAGGCCACCACTTCAAGAACTCTGTAGC
ACCGCCTACATACCTCGCTCTGCTAATCCTGTTACCAGTGGCTGCTGCCAGTGGCGATAAGTCGTGTCTT
ACCGGGTTGGACTCAAGACGATAGTTACCGGATAAGGCGCAGCGGTCGGGCTGAACGGGGGGTTCGTGCA
CACAGCCCAGCTTGGAGCGAACGACCTACACCGAACTGAGATACCTACAGCGTGAGCTATGAGAAAGCGC
CACGCTTCCCGAAGGGAGAAAGGCGGACAGGTATCCGGTAAGCGGCAGGGTCGGAACAGGAGAGCGCACG
AGGGAGCTTCCAGGGGGAAACGCCTGGTATCTTTATAGTCCTGTCGGGTTTCGCCACCTCTGACTTGAGC
GTCGATTTTTGTGATGCTCGTCAGGGGGGCGGAGCCTATGGAAAAACGCCAGCAACGCGGCCTTTTTACG
GTTCCTGGCCTTTTGCTGGCCTTTTGCTCACATGTTCTTTCCTGCGTTATCCCCTGATTCTGTGGATAAC
CGTATTACCGCCTTTGAGTGAGCTGATACCGCTCGCCGCAGCCGAACGACCGAGCGCAGCGAGTCAGTGA
GCGAGGAAGCGGAAGAGCGCCCAATACGCAAACCGCCTCTC
Features (pLannotate 1.2.2; 16 found; start..end, strand, type, name):
     81..102     +  protein_bind   CAP binding site: CAP binding activates transcription in the presence of cAMP. E. coli catabolite activator protein
    117..147     +  promoter       lac promoter: promoter for the E. coli lac operon
    155..171     +  protein_bind   lac operator: The lac repressor binds to the lac operator to inhibit transcription in E. coli. This inhibition can be relieved by adding lactose or isopropyl-β-D-thiogalactopyranoside (IPTG). lac repressor encoded by lacI
    188..964     +  CDS            GGA2 (fragment): GGA2_YEAST - Experimental evidence at protein level: Swiss-Prot protein existence level 1. May play a role in the regulation of membrane traffic through the trans-Golgi network. From Saccharomyces cerevisiae (strain ATCC 204508 / S288c) (Baker's yeast).
   1001..1891    +  CDS            HaloTag®: modified bacterial dehalogenase that forms covalent bonds with chloroalkane derivatives
   1919..2809    +  CDS            HaloTag®: modified bacterial dehalogenase that forms covalent bonds with chloroalkane derivatives
   3076..3726    +  CDS            CTM1 (fragment): CTM1_YEAST - Experimental evidence at protein level: Swiss-Prot protein existence level 1. Methyltransferase which mediates trimethylation of 'Lys-78' of cytochrome c (CYC1). From Saccharomyces cerevisiae (strain ATCC 204508 / S288c) (Baker's yeast).
   3720..3877    +  CDS            lacZα (fragment): LacZα fragment of β-galactosidase; lacZ fragment
   3883..3982    -  misc_feature   bom (fragment): basis of mobility region from pBR322
   4084..4119    -  CDS            rop (fragment): Rop protein, which maintains plasmids at low copy number; rop
   4208..5011    -  CDS            URA3: orotidine-5'-phosphate decarboxylase, required for uracil biosynthesis; S. cerevisiae URA3; yeast auxotrophic marker, counterselectable with 5-fluoroorotic acid (5-FOA)
   5012..5227    -  promoter       URA3 promoter: S. cerevisiae URA3
   5320..5424    +  promoter       AmpR promoter: bla
   5425..6285    +  CDS            AmpR: β-lactamase; bla; confers resistance to ampicillin, carbenicillin, and related antibiotics
   6456..7044    +  rep_origin     ori: high-copy-number ColE1/pMB1/pBR322/pUC origin of replication
   7227..68      +  CDS            lacI (fragment) (across the origin): lac repressor; lacI; The lac repressor binds to the lac operator to inhibit transcription in E. coli. This inhibition can be relieved by adding lactose or isopropyl-β-D-thiogalactopyranoside (IPTG).
