[The description below was written by a language model from this plasmid's Addgene catalogue record and pLannotate feature annotations shown in this document.]
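Description:
YIplac211-GGA2-HaloTagx2 is a yeast integrating plasmid built on the YIplac211 backbone and designed to replace the chromosomal GGA2 gene of Saccharomyces cerevisiae with a version encoding Gga2 fused at its C-terminus to two tandem copies of HaloTag. No yeast replication origin or centromere is annotated, so the plasmid can persist in yeast only by recombining into the genome. In E. coli it is propagated through a high-copy ColE1/pUC-type origin with ampicillin selection (AmpR under its own bla promoter). Remnants of the lac promoter/operator, lacZα, lacI, bom and rop are leftovers of the cloning backbone and play no role in the yeast application.

The insert sits in the lacZα polylinker region and consists of a fragment of the GGA2 coding sequence, apparently its 3′ portion given the fusion geometry, followed by two consecutive HaloTag coding sequences. Downstream lies further sequence that includes a fragment of the CTM1 gene, presumably the genomic region flanking GGA2. No separate yeast promoter for the fusion is annotated, consistent with expression from the native GGA2 locus after integration. The GGA2 and downstream segments serve as homology arms. In the "pop-in" step, the plasmid integrates at the locus and transformants are selected by URA3 prototrophy. In the "pop-out" step, 5-fluoroorotic acid counterselects for recombinants that have lost URA3 and the vector sequences, some of which retain the tagged allele without a marker.

HaloTag is a modified dehalogenase that covalently binds chloroalkane-conjugated dyes, allowing fluorescent labelling of Gga2, an adaptor implicated in trans-Golgi network traffic, in microscopy studies of vacuolar protein sorting. The depositor notes a JK9-3da parental strain. The depositor and sequencing-derived records differ by only a few nucleotides in length and share the same feature layout.
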