Addgene plasmid #140150: YIplac211-GGA2-HaloTagx2
Purpose: Plasmid for pop-in/pop-out replacement of Gga2 with Gga2-HaloTagx2
Depositing lab: Benjamin Glick. Depositing organization: University of Chicago. Publication: A microscopy-based kinetic analysis of yeast vacuolar protein sorting. Casler JC, Glick BS. Elife. 2020 Jun 25;9. pii: 56844. doi: 10.7554/eLife.56844. PubMed 32584255.
Backbone
  Vector backbone: YIplac211
  Vector type: Yeast Expression
  Selectable markers: URA3
Growth in bacteria
  Bacterial resistance: Ampicillin, 100 μg/mL
  Growth temperature: 37°C
  Growth strain: DH5alpha
  Copy number: Unknown
Gene/Insert
  Gene/Insert name: GGA2
  Species: S. cerevisiae (budding yeast)
  Cloning method: Restriction Enzyme; 5′ cloning site Unknown (unknown if destroyed)
Terms and licenses: Academic/Nonprofit Terms; Industry Terms: Not Available to Industry
Depositor comments: Parental strain JK93da.
How to cite: YIplac211-GGA2-HaloTagx2 was a gift from Benjamin Glick (Addgene plasmid # 140150 ; http://n2t.net/addgene:140150 ; RRID:Addgene_140150)
