>Addgene plasmid #140150 | YIplac211-GGA2-HaloTagx2 | depositor partial sequence | sequence record 271606 | Partial Sequence
CCGTTACAACAATCTTCTGGTGCTTTAACGAATGAAATCAACTTAATCGATTTCAATGATTTGGACGAAG
CGCCCTCTCAAGGCAACAACAATACCAACGGCACGGGTACACCAGCAGCAGCGGAAACATCTGTCAATGA
CTTATTGGGCGATTTGACCGATTTATCTATTTCGAACCCTTCAACCGCTAACCAAGCATCCTTTGGTCTG
GGAGGCGATATCGTGTTGGGGTCCTCTCAACCCGCACCACCAGTTACTACTACTAACAACTCGAACAACA
CTTTAGATCTTTTGGGACTTTCAACTCCTCAATCGCCAACTAATTCCCAAGCAGTAAACAGTAGTGGGTT
CGATCTTTTGATGGGATTTAATCCAACAACAGGTACTACTACTGCGCCCGCAAGAACCCTAGTCAATCAG
TCTCCTAACTTGAAGATTGAGTTCGAAATATCTAGGGAGTCAAACTCAGTTATAAGGATAAAATCGTTCT
TTACAAACTTAAGTTCGTCACCGATCTCCAACTTAGTGTTCTTATTAGCAGTCCCTAAGTCAATGTCTTT
GAAATTGCAACCCCAATCGAGTAACTTTATGATTGGCAACGCTAAAGATGGTATCTCTCAAGAAGGTACA
ATTGAAAATGCGCCAGCTAACCCTTCAAAGGCTTTGAAAGTCAAGTGGAAGGTCAACTATTCTGTCAACT
CCACCCAAGCTGAAGAAACTGCTGTTTTTACGTTACCTAATGTAACGGATCCGGCTAGCGGAGGAAGTTC
GGGGAGTTCGATGGCAGAAATCGGTACTGGCTTTCCATTCGACCCCCATTATGTGGAAGTCCTGGGCGAG
CGCATGCACTACGTCGATGTTGGTCCGCGCGATGGCACCCCTGTGCTGTTCCTGCACGGTAACCCGACCT
CCTCCTACGTGTGGCGCAACATCATCCCGCATGTTGCACCGACCCATCGCTGCATTGCTCCAGACCTGAT
CGGTATGGGCAAATCCGACAAACCAGACCTGGGTTATTTCTTCGACGACCACGTCCGCTTCATGGATGCC
TTCATCGAAGCCCTGGGTCTGGAAGAGGTCGTCCTGGTCATTCACGACTGGGGCTCCGCTCTGGGTTTCC
ACTGGGCCAAGCGCAATCCAGAGCGCGTCAAAGGTATTGCATTTATGGAGTTCATCCGCCCTATCCCGAC
CTGGGACGAATGGCCAGAATTTGCCCGCGAGACCTTCCAGGCCTTCCGCACCACCGACGTCGGCCGCAAG
CTGATCATCGATCAGAACGTTTTTATCGAGGGTACGCTGCCGATGGGTGTCGTCCGCCCGCTGACTGAAG
TCGAGATGGACCATTACCGCGAGCCGTTCCTGAATCCTGTTGACCGCGAGCCACTGTGGCGCTTCCCAAA
CGAGCTGCCAATCGCCGGTGAGCCAGCGAACATCGTCGCGCTGGTCGAAGAATACATGGACTGGCTGCAC
CAGTCCCCTGTCCCGAAGCTGCTGTTCTGGGGCACCCCAGGCGTTCTGATCCCACCGGCCGAAGCCGCTC
GCCTGGCCAAAAGCCTGCCTAACTGCAAGGCTGTGGACATCGGCCCGGGTCTGAATCTGCTGCAAGAAGA
CAACCCGGACCTGATCGGCAGCGAGATCGCGCGCTGGCTGTCGACGCTCGAGATTTCCGGCTCTAGCGGA
GGAAGTTCGGGGAGTTCGATGGCAGAAATCGGTACTGGCTTTCCATTCGACCCCCATTATGTGGAAGTCC
TGGGCGAGCGCATGCACTACGTCGATGTTGGTCCGCGCGATGGCACCCCTGTGCTGTTCCTGCACGGTAA
CCCGACCTCCTCCTACGTGTGGCGCAACATCATCCCGCATGTTGCACCGACCCATCGCTGCATTGCTCCA
GACCTGATCGGTATGGGCAAATCCGACAAACCAGACCTGGGTTATTTCTTCGACGACCACGTCCGCTTCA
TGGATGCCTTCATCGAAGCCCTGGGTCTGGAAGAGGTCGTCCTGGTCATTCACGACTGGGGCTCCGCTCT
GGGTTTCCACTGGGCCAAGCGCAATCCAGAGCGCGTCAAAGGTATTGCATTTATGGAGTTCATCCGCCCT
ATCCCGACCTGGGACGAATGGCCAGAATTTGCCCGCGAGACCTTCCAGGCCTTCCGCACCACCGACGTCG
GCCGCAAGCTGATCATCGATCAGAACGTTTTTATCGAGGGTACGCTGCCGATGGGTGTCGTCCGCCCGCT
GACTGAAGTCGAGATGGACCATTACCGCGAGCCGTTCCTGAATCCTGTTGACCGCGAGCCACTGTGGCGC
TTCCCAAACGAGCTGCCAATCGCCGGTGAGCCAGCGAACATCGTCGCGCTGGTCGAAGAATACATGGACT
GGCTGCACCAGTCCCCTGTCCCGAAGCTGCTGTTCTGGGGCACCCCAGGCGTTCTGATCCCACCGGCCGA
AGCCGCTCGCCTGGCCAAAAGCCTGCCTAACTGCAAGGCTGTGGACATCGGCCCGGGTCTGAATCTGCTG
CAAGAAGACAACCCGGACCTGATCGGCAGCGAGATCGCGCGCTGGCTGTCGACGCTCGAGATTTCCGGCT
CTAGATAAGCGGCCGCTCCTCTGGCGTTTCTTATCAATCCTTTCTCTTCTCTATGTATATTTTTAGAAGG
ATAATACCTCTATGTAGACAATCTTATAAAGATCTTCGCAACAATACATATTTCACTTACTAATATATGT
TGCGTTTTCATGCATCAAAAGTAGTTAGCAATGCTAGATCGTGTAAAGGAAAAAAAAGAGAAATAGTATA
ATTCGCCATCCTCATAACCACTGAAAAATCGAAGTTAACCAAAAGGAAAGTTGAAATGGAGGAAGTGTTC
CGTTTTTACTCGAACTCTAGAAATATCTTCATTCATAAAAGCCTTTCATTAAAACCATCCACCATTGATG
ACCCCAAAAGTGGATATGGCCTTTTCGTAGAACCTTCGAAGTTCAAGAATGATGAATTGAAAAGTGAAAC
TATCCAATTGCTCCGAATCCCTAAGCGCTGCACGTTTAATATAAACACACTTCTGGCTCTCTTGGGAGAT
GAGGACGAATTTTCTTCAAAGGAAGAATTTCAAAGAACTAATGACAAAATTAAGATTGCTCTTCGTGAAA
TAATGGCTCATCCGAATTTCAGTGTGTTCCTGACAGAAACAAATTTACTCATAATTTATTTCATGATATT
TCAAACTATTCGTAGTCGTTATGAGATTCCCGAAAATATCCAATATTATTTAGAAAATGTTTTAATGAGC
ATTGAAGTAGAAACAGCCATGGATTCTATTGAAAACTTAGCTACTGATTATGGACATTATCCACAGATTT
TTGGCCTTCGAGAGACGCTAAATTTATTTAAAGAACTGTTTCACGACGTCTTGAATTTAAGTGATATCAA
ACATCTTTATTCTGCAATAATTTCACGTTGTTTAGAGATACCAGAAAGGGCCGATACCAAAAGTGAA
